Addgene plasmid #187381: R6K_tac_GFPmut3_ChInt
Purpose: chromosomal integration downstream of glmS gene via Tn7 system of a cassette containing IPTG-inducible GFPmut3
Depositing lab: Roi Avraham. Depositing organization: Weizmann Institute of Science.
Backbone
  Vector backbone: R6Kgamma
  Vector type: Bacterial Expression
Growth in bacteria
  Bacterial resistance: Amp + Kan + Dap
  Growth temperature: 37°C
  Growth strain: MFDpir
  Copy number: Low Copy
Gene/Insert
  Gene/Insert name: GFPmut3
  Species: Synthetic
  Cloning method: Gibson Cloning
Terms and licenses: Academic/Nonprofit Terms; Industry Terms: Not Available to Industry
Depositor comments: This plasmid requires a pir+ strain for growth and transformation. It will be distributed in MFDpir E. coli. MFDpir strain is auxotrophic for DAP (diaminopimelic acid), so it must be added to the media to grow and extract the plasmid (0.3 mM working concentration).
How to cite: R6K_tac_GFPmut3_ChInt was a gift from Roi Avraham (Addgene plasmid # 187381 ; http://n2t.net/addgene:187381 ; RRID:Addgene_187381)
