[The description below was written by a language model from this plasmid's Addgene catalogue record and pLannotate feature annotations shown in this document.]
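Description:
R6K_tac_GFPmut3_ChInt is a 7.1 kb bacterial mini-Tn7 delivery plasmid built on an R6Kγ backbone. It is designed to place an IPTG-inducible GFPmut3 expression cassette into the bacterial chromosome at the Tn7 attachment site downstream of glmS. The R6K γ origin replicates only when the pi initiator protein is supplied, so the plasmid is maintained at low copy in pir+ hosts. It is distributed in the diaminopimelic acid-auxotrophic E. coli strain MFDpir. In recipients lacking pir it behaves as a suicide vector. An incP oriT allows conjugative transfer from the donor strain, and the donor's DAP dependence offers a means of counterselecting it afterwards. The backbone, outside the transposon ends, carries an AmpR (β-lactamase) gene with its own promoter.

The transposable segment lies between the Tn7L and Tn7R ends. It contains a tac promoter followed by a lac operator driving GFPmut3, a rapidly maturing green fluorescent protein variant derived from Aequorea victoria. Downstream is a full-length lacI gene under the lacIq promoter, so the repressor travels with the reporter and keeps expression off until IPTG is added. A kanamycin resistance gene (neo) is flanked by FRT sites, which should permit selection of integrants and later FLP-mediated removal of the marker. The rrnB T1 and lambda t0 terminators sit near the Tn7R end. No Tn7 transposase genes are annotated, so the transposition functions are presumably provided in trans from a helper, though the record does not specify this. Several short annotated fragments (lacZα, rop, bom, CmR, λ integrase) appear to be cloning remnants. The construct suits stable, single-copy fluorescent labelling of bacteria with inducible GFP.
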