Features (pLannotate 1.2.2; 27 found; start..end, strand, type, name):
     94..148     +  CDS            lacI (fragment): lac repressor; lacI; The lac repressor binds to the lac operator to inhibit transcription in E. coli. This inhibition can be relieved by adding lactose or isopropyl-β-D-thiogalactopyranoside (IPTG).
    181..346     +  mobile_element Tn7L: mini-Tn7 element (left end of the Tn7 transposon) Tn7
    487..515     +  promoter       tac promoter: strong E. coli promoter; hybrid between the trp and lac UV5 promoters
    523..539     +  protein_bind   lac operator: The lac repressor binds to the lac operator to inhibit transcription in E. coli. This inhibition can be relieved by adding lactose or isopropyl-β-D-thiogalactopyranoside (IPTG). lac repressor encoded by lacI
    556..588     +  misc_feature   MCS (fragment): pUC18/19 multiple cloning site
    609..1322    +  CDS            GFPmut3: GFPmut3 is a basic (constitutively fluorescent) green fluorescent protein published in 1996, derived from Aequorea victoria. It is reported to be a very rapidly-maturing weak dimer.
   1392..1469    +  promoter       lacIq promoter: lacI (mutant); In the lacIq allele, a single base change in the promoter boosts expression of the lacI gene about 10-fold.
   1470..2552    +  CDS            lacI: lac repressor; lacI; The lac repressor binds to the lac operator to inhibit transcription in E. coli. This inhibition can be relieved by adding lactose or isopropyl-β-D-thiogalactopyranoside (IPTG).
   2887..2934    -  protein_bind   FRT: FLP-mediated recombination occurs in the 8-bp core sequence TCTAGAAA (Turan and Bode, 2011). FLP recombinase from the Saccharomyces cerevisiae 2μ plasmid
   3011..3039    +  promoter       Pc promoter: intI1 (promoter lies within the coding sequence); class 1 integron promoter
   3056..3118    +  CDS            tnpA (fragment): TN5P_ECOLX - Also known as tnp. Experimental evidence at protein level: Swiss-Prot protein existence level 1. Mediates transposition of transposon Tn5 by a 'cut and paste' mechanism. First, the monomeric transposase binds the 19 bp inverted DNA repeats flanking the transposon. Then, dimerization of the DNA- bound transposase creates a synaptic DNA complex. After nicking of the first DNA strand, excision of the transposon proceeds through a series of intermediates. The transposase then mediates the insertion of the transposon at a new site by strand transfer. The activity of the wild- type tran
   3150..3941    +  CDS            neo: KKA2_KLEPN - Also known as kan, nptII. Experimental evidence at protein level: Swiss-Prot protein existence level 1. Resistance to kanamycin, neomycin, paromomycin, ribostamycin, butirosin and gentamicin B. From Klebsiella pneumoniae.
   3996..4029    -  protein_bind   FRT (minimal): supports FLP-mediated excision but not integration (Turan and Bode, 2011) FLP recombinase from the Saccharomyces cerevisiae 2μ plasmid
   4094..4180    -  terminator     rrnB T1 terminator: Escherichia coli rrnB; transcription terminator T1 from the E. coli rrnB gene
   4244..4273    -  CDS            CmR (fragment): chloramphenicol acetyltransferase confers resistance to chloramphenicol
   4283..4377    -  terminator     lambda t0 terminator: transcription terminator from phage lambda
   4398..4422    +  misc_feature   MCS (fragment): pBluescript multiple cloning site
   4426..4624    +  mobile_element Tn7R (fragment): mini-Tn7 element (right end of the Tn7 transposon) Tn7
   4696..4764    +  CDS            lacZα (fragment): LacZα fragment of β-galactosidase; lacZ fragment
   4770..4869    -  misc_feature   bom (fragment): basis of mobility region from pBR322
   4971..5006    -  CDS            rop (fragment): Rop protein, which maintains plasmids at low copy number; rop
   5101..5205    +  promoter       AmpR promoter: bla
   5206..6066    +  CDS            AmpR: β-lactamase; bla; confers resistance to ampicillin, carbenicillin, and related antibiotics
   6239..6264    +  CDS            bla(M) (fragment): β-lactamase lacking the signal sequence; bla(M); allows cytosolic expression of β-lactamase
   6367..6755    +  rep_origin     R6K γ ori: γ replication origin from E. coli plasmid R6K; requires the R6K initiator protein pi for replication
   6766..6805    +  CDS            λ integrase (fragment): integrase from phage λ; int
   7024..22      +  oriT           oriT (across the origin): incP origin of transfer
>Addgene plasmid #187381 | R6K_tac_GFPmut3_ChInt | addgene full sequence | sequence record 370413 | Addgene NGS Result
TCCTGCTCTGCGAGGCTGGCCGATAAGCTCTGATACCGCTCGCCGCAGCCGAACGACCGAGCGCAGCGGG
TCAGTGAGCGAGGAAGCGGAAGAGCGCCCAATACGCAAACCGCCTCTCCCCGCGCGTTGGCCGATTCATT
AATGCAGCGCCCAAACATAACAGGAAGAAAAATGCCCCGCTGTGGGCGGACAAAATAGTTGGGAACTGGG
AGGGGTGGAAATGGAGTTTTTAAGGATTATTTAGGGAAGAGTGACAAAATAGATGGGAACTGGGTGTAGC
GTCGTAAGCTAATACGAAAATTAAAAATGACAAAATAGTTTGGAACTAGATTTCACTTATCTGGTTCTTG
AGGCGGTTAAAAGAGCCGTACTCTTCTCCGATGTCGACTAGGCCATGATGCTCATTCTGTGGGACCAAAA
CGAAAAAACACCCTTTCGGGTGTCTTTTCTGGAATTTGGTACTGGCAAATATTCTGAAATGAGCTGTTGA
CAATTAATCATCGGCTCGTATAATGTGTGGAATTGTGAGCGGATAACAATTTCACACAGGAAACAGAATT
CGAGCTCGGTACCCGGGGATCCTCTAGATTTAAGAAGGAGATATACATATGAGTAAAGGAGAAGAACTTT
TCACTGGAGTTGTCCCAATTCTTGTTGAATTAGATGGTGATGTTAATGGGCACAAATTTTCTGTCAGTGG
AGAGGGTGAAGGTGATGCAACATACGGAAAACTTACCCTTAAATTTATTTGCACTACTGGAAAACTACCT
GTTCCATGGCCAACACTTGTCACTACTTTCGGTTATGGTGTTCAATGCTTTGCGAGATACCCAGATCATA
TGAAACAGCATGACTTTTTCAAGAGTGCCATGCCCGAAGGTTATGTACAGGAAAGAACTATATTTTTCAA
AGATGACGGGAACTACAAGACACGTGCTGAAGTCAAGTTTGAAGGTGATACCCTTGTTAATAGAATCGAG
TTAAAAGGTATTGATTTTAAAGAAGATGGAAACATTCTTGGACACAAATTGGAATACAACTATAACTCAC
ACAATGTATACATCATGGCAGACAAACAAAAGAATGGAATCAAAGTTAACTTCAAAATTAGACACAACAT
TGAAGATGGAAGCGTTCAACTAGCAGACCATTATCAACAAAATACTCCAATTGGCGATGGCCCTGTCCTT
TTACCAGACAACCATTACCTGTCCACACAATCTGCCCTTTCGAAAGATCCCAACGAAAAGAGAGACCACA
TGGTCCTTCTTGAGTTTGTAACAGCTGCTGGGATTACACATGGCATGGATGAACTATACAAATAAATGTC
CAGACCTGCAGCCAAGCTTCGACAATTCGCGCGCGAAGGCGAAGCGGCATGCATTTACGTTGACACCATC
GAATGGTGCAAAACCTTTCGCGGTATGGCATGATAGCGCCCGGAAGAGAGTCAATTCAGGGTGGTGAATG
TGAAACCAGTAACGTTATACGATGTCGCAGAGTATGCCGGTGTCTCTTATCAGACCGTTTCCCGCGTGGT
GAACCAGGCCAGCCACGTTTCTGCGAAAACGCGGGAAAAAGTGGAAGCGGCGATGGCGGAGCTGAATTAC
ATTCCCAACCGCGTGGCACAACAACTGGCGGGCAAACAGTCGTTGCTGATTGGCGTTGCCACCTCCAGTC
TGGCCCTGCACGCGCCGTCGCAAATTGTCGCGGCGATTAAATCTCGCGCCGATCAACTGGGTGCCAGCGT
GGTGGTGTCGATGGTAGAACGAAGCGGCGTCGAAGCCTGTAAAGCGGCGGTGCACAATCTTCTCGCGCAA
CGCGTCAGTGGGCTGATCATTAACTATCCGCTGGATGACCAGGATGCCATTGCTGTGGAAGCTGCCTGCA
CTAATGTTCCGGCGTTATTTCTTGATGTCTCTGACCAGACACCCATCAACAGTATTATTTTCTCCCATGA
AGACGGTACGCGACTGGGCGTGGAGCATCTGGTCGCATTGGGTCACCAGCAAATCGCGCTGTTAGCGGGC
CCATTAAGTTCTGTCTCGGCGCGTCTGCGTCTGGCTGGCTGGCATAAATATCTCACTCGCAATCAAATTC
AGCCGATAGCGGAACGGGAAGGCGACTGGAGTGCCATGTCCGGTTTTCAACAAACCATGCAAATGCTGAA
TGAGGGCATCGTTCCCACTGCGATGCTGGTTGCCAACGATCAGATGGCGCTGGGCGCAATGCGCGCCATT
ACCGAGTCCGGGCTGCGCGTTGGTGCGGATATCTCGGTAGTGGGATACGACGATACCGAAGACAGCTCAT
GTTATATCCCGCCGTTAACCACCATCAAACAGGATTTTCGCCTGCTGGGGCAAACCAGCGTGGACCGCTT
GCTGCAACTCTCTCAGGGCCAGGCGGTGAAGGGCAATCAGCTGTTGCCCGTCTCACTGGTGAAAAGAAAA
ACCACCCTGGCGCCCAATACGCAAACCGCCTCTCCCCGCGCGTTGGCCGATTCATTAATGCAGCTGGCAC
GACAGGTTTCCCGACTGGAAAGCGGGCAGTGAGCGCAACGCAATTAATGTAAGTTAGCGCGAATTGTCGA
AGCTTGGCTGTTTTGGCGGATGAGTTCATGTGGCTGACCGTTCTGTTGTCTCTCGCTCTTCCGAGTAGAC
GAACAATAAGGCCTCCCTAACGGGGGGCCTTTTTTATTGATAACAAAAGTCAGTGCTTCCGCTATTTCCA
AAATACCGGGCTAATACGGTTTAAACGACCTCCTGGATTTGCTCAGACAGCCTTTTCGTCATTCGTTTCA
GCCAAAAAACTTAAGACCGCCGGTCTTGTCCACTACCTTGCAGTAATGCGGTGGACAGGATCGGCGGTTT
TCTTTTCTCTTCTCAAGAAGTTCCTATACTTTCTAGAGAATAGGAACTTCGGAATAGGAACTTCCTCCTG
AACGGCCATAAGAACGAAGGCTGTCTGTTGAACTCTCGAGCCGTGGAAACGGATGAAGGCACGAACCCAG
TTGACATAAGCCTGTTCGGTTCGTAAACTGTAATGCAAGTAGCGTATGCGCTCAAAACTGGATGGCTTTC
TTGCCGCCAAGGATCTGATGGCGCAGGGGATCAAGATCTGATCAAGAGACAGGATGAGGATCGTTTCGCA
TGATTGAACAAGATGGATTGCACGCAGGTTCTCCGGCCGCTTGGGTGGAGAGGCTATTCGGCTATGACTG
GGCACAACAGACAATCGGCTGCTCTGATGCCGCCGTGTTCCGGCTGTCAGCGCAGGGGCGCCCGGTTCTT
TTTGTCAAGACCGACCTGTCCGGTGCCCTGAATGAACTGCAGGACGAGGCAGCGCGGCTATCGTGGCTGG
CCACGACGGGCGTTCCTTGCGCAGCTGTGCTCGACGTTGTCACTGAAGCGGGAAGGGACTGGCTGCTATT
GGGCGAAGTGCCGGGGCAGGATCTCCTGTCATCTCACCTTGCTCCTGCCGAGAAAGTATCCATCATGGCT
GATGCAATGCGGCGGCTGCATACGCTTGATCCGGCTACCTGCCCATTCGACCACCAAGCGAAACATCGCA
TCGAGCGAGCACGTACTCGGATGGAAGCCGGTCTTGTCGATCAGGATGATCTGGACGAAGAGCATCAGGG
GCTCGCGCCAGCCGAACTGTTCGCCAGGCTCAAGGCGCGCATGCCCGACGGCGAGGATCTCGTCGTGACC
CATGGCGATGCCTGCTTGCCGAATATCATGGTGGAAAATGGCCGCTTTTCTGGATTCATCGACTGTGGCC
GGCTGGGTGTGGCGGACCGCTATCAGGACATAGCGTTGGCTACCCGTGATATTGCTGAAGAGCTTGGCGG
CGAATGGGCTGACCGCTTCCTCGTGCTTTACGGTATCGCCGCTCCCGATTCGCAGCGCATCGCCTTCTAT
CGCCTTCTTGACGAGTTCTTCTGAGCGGGACTCTGGGGTTCGAAATGACTCGAGCATCAGCTTCAAAAGC
GCTCTGAAGTTCCTATACTTTCTAGAGAATAGGAACTTCGGAATAGGTACTTCAAGATCCCCAATTCGAG
CTCATCGTCCGGGCCGCAAGCTCCTAGCGGCGGATTTGTCCTACTCAGGAGAGCGTTCACCGACAAACAA
CAGATAAAACGAAAGGCCCAGTCTTTCGACTGAGCCTTTCGTTTTATTTGATGCCTCAAGCTAGAGAGTC
ATTACCCCAGGCGTTTAAGGGCACCAATAACTGCCTTAAAAAAATTACGCCCCGCCCTGCCACTCATCGC
AGTCTAGCTTGGATTCTCACCAATAAAAAACGCCCGGCGGCAACCGAGCGTTCTGAACAAATCCAGATGG
AGTTCTGAGGTCATTACTGGATCTATCAACAGGAGTCCAAGCTCAGCTAATTAAGCTAGCTTATCGATAC
CGTCGACCTCGAACCCCACGCCCCTCTTTAATACGACGGGCAATTTGCACTTCAGAAAATGAAGAGTTTG
CTTTAGCCATAACAAAAGTCCAGTATGCTTTTTCACAGCATAACTGGACTGATTTCAGTTTACAACTATT
CTGTCTAGTTTAAGACTTTATTGTCATAGTTTAGATCTATTTTGTTCAGTTTAAGACTTTATTGTCCGCC
CACACCTGCTTACGCAGGGCATCCATTTATTACTCAACCGTAACCGATTTTGCCAGGTTACGCGGCTGGT
CCTCTAGCTGGCGTAATAGCGAAGAGGCCCGCACCGATCGCCCTTCCCAACAGTTGCGCAGCCTGAATGG
CGAATGGCGCCTGATGCGGTATTTTCTCCTTACGCATCTGTGCGGTATTTCACACCGCATATGGTGCACT
CTCAGTACAATCTGCTCTGATGCCGCATAGTTAAGCCAGCCCCGACACCCGCCAACACCCGCTGACGCGC
CCTGACGGGCTTGTCTGCTCCCGGCATCCGCTTACAGACAAGCTGTGACCGTCTCCGGGAGCTGCATGTG
TCAGAGGTTTTCACCGTCGTCACCGAAACGCGCGAGACGAAAGGGCCTCGTGATACGCCTATTTTTATAG
GTTAATGTCATGATAATAATGGTTTCTTAGACGTCAGGTGGCACTTTTCGGGGAAATGTGCGCGGAACCC
CTATTTGTTTATTTTTCTAAATACATTCAAATATGTATCCGCTCATGAGACAATAACCCTGATAAATGCT
TCAATAATATTGAAAAAGGAAGAGTATGAGTATTCAACATTTCCGTGTCGCCCTTATTCCCTTTTTTGCG
GCATTTTGCCTTCCTGTTTTTGCTCACCCAGAAACGCTGGTGAAAGTAAAAGATGCTGAAGATCAGTTGG
GTGCACGAGTGGGTTACATCGAACTGGATCTCAACAGCGGTAAGATCCTTGAGAGTTTTCGCCCCGAAGA
ACGTTTTCCAATGATGAGCACTTTTAAAGTTCTGCTATGTGGCGCGGTATTATCCCGTATTGACGCCGGG
CAAGAGCAACTCGGTCGCCGCATACACTATTCTCAGAATGACTTGGTTGAGTACTCACCAGTCACAGAAA
AGCATCTTACGGATGGCATGACAGTAAGAGAATTATGCAGTGCTGCCATAACCATGAGTGATAACACTGC
GGCCAACTTACTTCTGACAACGATCGGAGGACCGAAGGAGCTAACCGCTTTTTTGCACAACATGGGGGAT
CATGTAACTCGCCTTGATCGTTGGGAACCGGAGCTGAATGAAGCCATACCAAACGACGAGCGTGACACCA
CGATGCCTGTAGCAATGGCAACAACGTTGCGCAAACTATTAACTGGCGAACTACTTACTCTAGCTTCCCG
GCAACAATTAATAGACTGGATGGAGGCGGATAAAGTTGCAGGACCACTTCTGCGCTCGGCCCTTCCGGCT
GGCTGGTTTATTGCTGATAAATCTGGAGCCGGTGAGCGTGGGTCCCGCGGTATCATTGCAGCACTGGGGC
CAGATGGTAAGCCCTCCCGTATCGTAGTTATCTACACGACGGGGAGTCAGGCAACTATGGATGAACGAAA
TAGACAGATCGCTGAGATAGGTGCCTCACTGATTAAGCATTGGTAACTGTCAGACCAAGTTTACTCATAT
ATACTTTAGATTGATTTAAAACTTCATTTTTAATTTAAAAGGATCTAGGTGAAGATCCTTTTTGATAATC
TCATGACCAAAATCCCTTAACGTGAGTTTTCGTTCCACTGAGCGTCAGACCCCGTAGAAAAGATCAAAGG
CAGTTATTGGTGCCTCACTGATTAAGCATTGGTAACTGTCAGACCAAGTTTACTCATATATACTTTAGAT
TGATTTAAAACTTCATTTTTAATTTTTGCGGCCGCAAGATCCGGCCACGATGCGTCCGGCGTAGAGGATC
TGAAGATCAGCAGTTCAACCTGTTGATAGTACGTACTAAGCTCTCATGTTTCACGTACTAAGCTCTCATG
TTTAACGTACTAAGCTCTCATGTTTAACGAACTAAACCCTCATGGCTAACGTACTAAGCTCTCATGGCTA
ACGTACTAAGCTCTCATGTTTCACGTACTAAGCTCTCATGTTTGAACAATAAAATTAATATAAATCAGCA
ACTTAAATAGCCTCTAAGGTTTTAAGTTTTATAAGAAAAAAAAGAATATATAAGGCTTTTAAAGCTTTTA
AGGTTTAACGGTTGTGGACAACAAGCCAGGGATGTAACGCACTGAGAAGCCCTTAGAGCCTCTCAAAGCA
ATTTTGAGTGACACAGGAACACTTAACGGCTGACATGGGAATTAGCCATGGCATCACAGTATCGTGATGA
CAGAGGCAGGGAGTGCGGCCTTTTTACGGTTCCTGGCCTTTTGCTGGCCTTTTGCTCACATGTTCTTTCC
TGCGTTATCAGGGGATTCCTTAAGGTATACTTTCCGCTGCATAACCCTGCTTCGGGGTCATTATAGCGAT
TTTTTCGGTATATCCATCCTTTTTCGCACGATATACAGGATTTTGCCAAAGGGTTCGTGTAGACTTTCCT
TGGTGTATCCAACGGCGTCAGCCGGGCAGGATAGGTGAAGTAGGCCCACCCGCGAGCGGGTGTTCCTTCT
TCACTGTCCCTTATTCGCACCTGGCGGTGCTCAACGGGAA
